Addgene plasmid #48516: pFUSB4_GCCA
Depositing lab: Stephen Ekker. Depositing organization: Mayo Foundation for Medical Education and Research. Publication: High Efficiency In Vivo Genome Engineering with a Simplified 15-RVD GoldyTALEN Design. Ma AC, Lee HB, Clark KJ, Ekker SC. PLoS One. 2013 May 29;8(5):e65259. doi: 10.1371/journal.pone.0065259. Print 2013. PubMed 23734242.
Backbone
  Vector backbone: pFUS_B4
  Vector type: Mammalian Expression, TALEN
Growth in bacteria
  Bacterial resistance: Spectinomycin, 50 μg/mL
  Growth temperature: 37°C
  Growth strain: Top10
  Copy number: Unknown
Gene/Insert
  Gene/Insert name: RVD sequence: NN HD HD NI
  Species: Synthetic
  Cloning method: Unknown
  Sequencing primers: 5′ ttgatgcctggcagttccct; 3′ cgaaccgaacaggcttatgt
Terms and licenses: Academic/Nonprofit Terms; Industry Terms: Not Available to Industry
Depositor comments: Plasmid was created using Golden Gate cloning.
How to cite: pFUSB4_GCCA was a gift from Stephen Ekker (Addgene plasmid # 48516 ; http://n2t.net/addgene:48516 ; RRID:Addgene_48516)
