[The description below was written by a language model from this plasmid's Addgene catalogue record and pLannotate feature annotations shown in this document.]
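Description:
pFUSB4_GCCA is a small (about 2.9 kb) bacterial intermediate plasmid from a Golden Gate TALEN assembly system, built on the pFUS_B4 array vector. Although catalogued under "Mammalian Expression, TALEN", the annotated features show no eukaryotic promoter, nuclease domain or polyadenylation signal. The plasmid is therefore best understood as a pre-assembled building block rather than a stand-alone expression construct. It is propagated in E. coli through a high-copy ColE1/pUC-type origin and selected with spectinomycin by the aadA (SmR) aminoglycoside adenylyltransferase gene. That gene sits downstream of a fragment of the class 1 integron Pc promoter and a short remnant of a gentamicin acetyltransferase gene. Small leftover pieces of lacZα and lacI and the rrnB T1 and T2 terminators are also detected. The truncated lacZα fragment is consistent with a blue/white screening cassette having been replaced during cloning, although the record does not state this.

The payload is a synthetic array of four TAL effector repeats with the repeat-variable diresidues NN, HD, HD and NI. By the standard TALE code these recognise G, C, C and A, which gives the plasmid its name. The automated annotation did not label this repeat array; it presumably lies in the unannotated stretch near the lacZα remnant. The depositor notes that the plasmid was made by Golden Gate cloning. It belongs to a set associated with a simplified 15-RVD GoldyTALEN design for in vivo genome engineering. In such a scheme, ready-made multi-repeat modules like this one are typically combined with other repeat arrays in a final TALEN backbone, reducing the steps needed to build a custom nuclease.
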