Features (pLannotate 1.2.2; 8 found; start..end, strand, type, name):
      3..39      -  CDS            lacZα (fragment): LacZα fragment of β-galactosidase; lacZ fragment
    596..619     +  promoter       Pc promoter (fragment): intI1 (promoter lies within the coding sequence); class 1 integron promoter
    795..851     +  CDS            GmR (fragment): gentamycin acetyltransferase; aacC1; confers resistance to gentamycin
    858..1649    +  CDS            SmR: aminoglycoside adenylyltransferase (Murphy, 1985); aadA; confers resistance to spectinomycin and streptomycin
   1742..2330    +  rep_origin     ori: high-copy-number ColE1/pMB1/pBR322/pUC origin of replication
   2513..2605    +  CDS            lacI (fragment): lac repressor; lacI; The lac repressor binds to the lac operator to inhibit transcription in E. coli. This inhibition can be relieved by adding lactose or isopropyl-β-D-thiogalactopyranoside (IPTG).
   2660..2687    -  terminator     rrnB T2 terminator: transcription terminator T2 from the E. coli rrnB gene
   2819..2862    +  terminator     rrnB T1 terminator: Escherichia coli rrnB; transcription terminator T1 from the E. coli rrnB gene
>Addgene plasmid #48516 | pFUSB4_GCCA | depositor full sequence | sequence record 70216 | Full Sequence
ATGTTTTCCCAGTCACGACGTTGTAAAACGACGGCCAGTCTTAAGCGTCTCATGGCCTGACCCCGGACCA
AGTGGTGGCCTATCGCCAGCAACAATGGCGGCAAGCAAGCGCTCGAAACGGTGCAGCGGCTGTTGCCGGT
GCTGTGCCAGGACCATGGCCTGACTCCGGACCAAGTGGTGGCTATCGCCAGCCACGATGGCGGCAAGCAA
GCGCTCGAAACGGTGCAGCGGCTGTTGCCGGTGCTGTGCCAGGACCATGGCCTGACTCCGGACCAAGTGG
TGGCTATCGCCAGCCACGATGGCGGCAAGCAAGCGCTCGAAACGGTGCAGCGGCTGTTGCCGGTGCTGTG
CCAGGACCATGGCCTGACCCCGGACCAAGTGGTGGCTATCGCCAGCAACATTGGCGGCAAGCAAGCGCTC
GAAACGGTGCAGCGGCTGTTGCCGGTGCTGTGCCAGGACCATGGCCTGACCCCGGACCAAGTGGTGGCTA
TCGAGACGTCTAGACCAGCCAGGACAGAAATGCCTCGACTTCGCTGCTACCCAAGGTTGCCGGGTGACGC
ACACCGTGGAAACGGATGAAGGCACGAACCCAGTGGACATAAGCCTGTTCGGTTCGTAAGCTGTAATGCA
AGTAGCGTATGCGCTCACGCAACTGGTCCAGAACCTTGACCGAACGCAGCGGTGGTAACGGCGCAGTGGC
GGTTTTCATGGCTTGTTATGACTGTTTTTTTGGGGTACAGTCTATGCCTCGGGCATCCAAGCAGCAAGCG
CGTTACGCCGTGGGTCGATGTTTGATGTTATGGAGCAGCAACGATGTTACGCAGCAGGGCAGTCGCCCTA
AAACAAAGTTAAACATTATGAGGGAAGCGGTGATCGCCGAAGTATCGACTCAACTATCAGAGGTAGTTGG
CGTCATCGAGCGCCATCTCGAACCGACGTTGCTGGCCGTACATTTGTACGGCTCCGCAGTGGATGGCGGC
CTGAAGCCACACAGTGATATTGATTTGCTGGTTACGGTGACCGTAAGGCTTGATGAAACAACGCGGCGAG
CTTTGATCAACGACCTTTTGGAAACTTCGGCTTCCCCTGGAGAGAGCGAGATTCTCCGCGCTGTAGAAGT
CACCATTGTTGTGCACGACGACATCATTCCGTGGCGTTATCCAGCTAAGCGCGAACTGCAATTTGGAGAA
TGGCAGCGCAATGACATTCTTGCAGGTATCTTCGAGCCAGCCACGATCGACATTGATCTGGCTATCTTGC
TGACAAAAGCAAGAGAACATAGCGTTGCCTTGGTAGGTCCAGCGGCGGAGGAACTCTTTGATCCGGTTCC
TGAACAGGATCTATTTGAGGCGCTAAATGAAACCTTAACGCTATGGAACTCGCCGCCCGACTGGGCTGGC
GATGAGCGAAATGTAGTGCTTACGTTGTCCCGCATTTGGTACAGCGCAGTAACCGGCAAAATCGCGCCGA
AGGATGTCGCTGCCGACTGGGCAATGGAGCGCCTGCCGGCCCAGTATCAGCCCGTCATACTTGAAGCTAG
ACAGGCTTATCTTGGACAAGAAGAAGATCGCTTGGCCTCGCGCGCAGATCAGTTGGAAGAATTTGTCCAC
TACGTGAAAGGCGAGATCACCAAGGTAGTCGGCAAATAACCCTCGAGCCACCCATGACCAAAATCCCTTA
ACGTGAGTTACGCGTCGTTCCACTGAGCGTCAGACCCCGTAGAAAAGATCAAAGGATCTTCTTGAGATCC
TTTTTTTCTGCGCGTAATCTGCTGCTTGCAAACAAAAAAACCACCGCTACCAGCGGTGGTTTGTTTGCCG
GATCAAGAGCTACCAACTCTTTTTCCGAAGGTAACTGGCTTCAGCAGAGCGCAGATACCAAATACTGTCC
TTCTAGTGTAGCCGTAGTTAGGCCACCACTTCAAGAACTCTGTAGCACCGCCTACATACCTCGCTCTGCT
AATCCTGTTACCAGTGGCTGCTGCCAGTGGCGATAAGTCGTGTCTTACCGGGTTGGACTCAAGACGATAG
TTACCGGATAAGGCGCAGCGGTCGGGCTGAACGGGGGGTTCGTGCACACAGCCCAGCTTGGAGCGAACGA
CCTACACCGAACTGAGATACCTACAGCGTGAGCATTGAGAAAGCGCCACGCTTCCCGAAGGGAGAAAGGC
GGACAGGTATCCGGTAAGCGGCAGGGTCGGAACAGGAGAGCGCACGAGGGAGCTTCCAGGGGGAAACGCC
TGGTATCTTTATAGTCCTGTCGGGTTTCGCCACCTCTGACTTGAGCGTCGATTTTTGTGATGCTCGTCAG
GGGGGCGGAGCCTATGGAAAAACGCCAGCAACGCGGCCTTTTTACGGTTCCTGGCCTTTTGCTGGCCTTT
TGCTCACATGTTCTTTCCTGCGTTATCCCCTGATTCTGTGGATAACCGTATTACCGCCTTTGAGTGAGCT
GATACCGCTCGCCGCAGCCGAACGACCGAGCGCAGCGAGTCAGTGAGCGAGGAAGCGGAAGAGCGCCCAA
TACGCAAACCGCCTCTCCCCGCGCGTTGGCCGATTCATTAATGCAGCTGGCACGACAGGTTTCCCGACTG
GAAAGCGGGCAGTGAGCGCAACGCAATTAATACGCGTACCGCTAGCCAGGAAGAGTTTGTAGAAACGCAA
AAAGGCCATCCGTCAGGATGGCCTTCTGCTTAGTTTGATGCCTGGCAGTTTATGGCGGGCGTCCTGCCCG
CCACCCTCCGGGCCGTTGCTTCACAACGTTCAAATCCGCTCCCGGCGGATTTGTCCTACTCAGGAGAGCG
TTCACCGACAAACAACAGATAAAACGAAAGGCCCAGTCTTCCGACTGAGCCTTTCGTTTTATTTGATGCC
TGGCAGTTCCCTACTCTCGCGTTAACGCTAGCATGG
