>Addgene plasmid #48516 | pFUSB4_GCCA | addgene partial sequence | sequence record 70920 | pCR8_F1 5'-ttgatgcctggcagttccct-3'
TCACGACGTTGTAAAACGACGGCCAGTCTTAAGCGTCTCATGGCCTGACCCCGGACCAAGTGGTGGCTAT
CGCCAGCAACAATGGCGGCAAGCAAGCGCTCGAAACGGTGCAGCGGCTGTTGCCGGTGCTGTGCCAGGAC
CATGGCCTGACTCCGGACCAAGTGGTGGCTATCGCCAGCCACGATGGCGGCAAGCAAGCGCTCGAAACGG
TGCAGCGGCTGTTGCCGGTGCTGTGCCAGGACCATGGCCTGACTCCGGACCAAGTGGTGGCTATCGCCAG
CCACGATGGCGGCAAGCAAGCGCTCGAAACGGTGCAGCGGCTGTTGCCGGTGCTGTGCCAGGACCATGGC
CTGACCCCGGACCAAGTGGTGGCTATCGCCAGCAACATTGGCGGCAAGCAAGCGCTCGAAACGGTGCAGC
GGCTGTTGCCGGTGCTGTGCCAGGACCATGGCCTGACCCCGGACCAAGTGGTGGCTATCGAGACGTCTAG
ACCAGCCAGGACAGAAATGCCTCGACTTCGCTGCTACCCAAGGTTGCCGGGTGACGCACACCGTGGAAAC
GGATGAAGGCACGAACCCAGTGGACATAAGCCTGTTCGGTTCGTAAGCTGTAATGCAAGTAGCGTATGCG
CTCACGCAACTGGTCCAGAACCTTGACCGAACGCAGCGGTGGTAACGGCGCAGTGGCGGTTTTCATGGCT
TGTTATGACTGTTTTTTTGGGGTACAGTCTATGCCTCGGGCATCCAAGCAGCAAGCGCGTTACGCCGTGG
GTCGATGTTTGATGTTATGGAGCAGCAACGATGTTACGCAGCAGGGCAGTCGCCCTAAAACAAAGTTAAA
CATTATGAGGGAAGCGGTGATCGCCGAAGTATCGACTCAACTATCAGAGGTAGTTGGCGTCATCGAGCGC
CATCTCGAACCGACGTTGCTGGCCGTACATTTGTA
